Addgene plasmid #80243: non-targeting control gRNA (BRDN0001146001)
Purpose: 3rd generation lentiviral gRNA plasmid, non-targeting control gRNA
Depositing lab: John Doench & David Root. Depositing organization: Broad Institute. Publication: Optimized sgRNA design to maximize activity and minimize off-target effects of CRISPR-Cas9. Doench JG, Fusi N, Sullender M, Hegde M, Vaimberg EW, Donovan KF, Smith I, Tothova Z, Wilen C, Orchard R, Virgin HW, Listgarten J, Root DE. Nat Biotechnol. 2016 Jan 18. doi: 10.1038/nbt.3437. PubMed 26780180.
Backbone
  Vector backbone: lentiGuide-Puro
  Backbone manufacturer: Zhang Lab (Addgene plasmid # 52963)
  Vector type: Mammalian Expression, Lentiviral, CRISPR
  Selectable markers: Puromycin
Growth in bacteria
  Bacterial resistance: Ampicillin, 100 μg/mL
  Growth temperature: 37°C
  Growth strain: DH5alpha
  Copy number: High Copy
Gene/Insert
  Gene/Insert name: Non-targeting control gRNA
  gRNA/shRNA sequence: TGTTCTACTTTCGAAGTTAA
  Species: H. sapiens (human)
  Promoter: hU6
  Cloning method: Unknown
  Sequencing primers: 5′ U6-F; 3′ pS2-R
Terms and licenses: Academic/Nonprofit Terms; Industry Terms: Not Available to Industry
How to cite: non-targeting control gRNA (BRDN0001146001) was a gift from John Doench & David Root (Addgene plasmid # 80243 ; http://n2t.net/addgene:80243 ; RRID:Addgene_80243)
