[The description below was written by a language model from this plasmid's Addgene catalogue record and pLannotate feature annotations shown in this document.]
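Description:
The non-targeting control gRNA (BRDN0001146001) plasmid is a third-generation lentiviral guide RNA vector built on the lentiGuide-Puro backbone, about 8.3 kb in size. It is propagated in E. coli as a high-copy plasmid through a ColE1/pUC-type origin and selected with ampicillin via the β-lactamase gene. An f1 origin, an SV40 origin and residual lac and T7/T3 promoter elements are carried over from the parent cloning vector.

The lentiviral cassette begins with an RSV promoter fused to a truncated HIV-1 5' LTR, which makes genomic RNA production in packaging cells independent of Tat. It is followed by the Ψ packaging signal with a partial gag sequence and by the RRE for Rev-dependent nuclear export. The cassette ends in a ΔU3 self-inactivating 3' LTR, with an SV40 polyadenylation signal downstream.

Between the LTRs, a human U6 RNA polymerase III promoter drives a guide fused to the Streptococcus pyogenes Cas9 gRNA scaffold. The spacer is designed as a non-targeting control in the context of the human genome. A cPPT/CTS element, which aids nuclear import of the reverse-transcribed genome, sits downstream of the guide cassette. It is followed by the EF-1α core promoter with intron A driving the puromycin N-acetyltransferase gene, and by a WPRE to enhance transcript expression.

The vector carries no Cas9, so it is meant for cells that express Cas9 from a separate source, with puromycin used to select transduced cells. It serves as a negative control alongside gene-targeting guides in CRISPR knockout experiments or screens. It reports the baseline effects of transduction, selection and guide/Cas9 expression without directed genome cutting.
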