Features (pLannotate 1.2.2; 29 found; start..end, strand, type, name):
     14..80      +  CDS            small t antigen (fragment): SV40 (simian virus 40) small t antigen
    106..317     +  promoter       EF-1α core promoter: core promoter for human elongation factor EF-1α
    318..1256    +  intron         EF-1α intron A: intron upstream of the start codon of human EF-1α
   1278..1877    +  CDS            PuroR (fragment): puromycin N-acetyltransferase; pac from Streptomyces; confers resistance to puromycin
   1893..2481    +  misc_feature   WPRE: woodchuck hepatitis virus posttranscriptional regulatory element
   2532..2551    +  misc_feature   cPPT/CTS (fragment): central polypurine tract and central termination sequence of HIV-1
   2553..2786    +  LTR            3' LTR (ΔU3): self-inactivating 3' long terminal repeat (LTR) from HIV-1
   2864..2985    +  polyA_signal   SV40 poly(A) signal: SV40 polyadenylation signal
   3025..3160    +  rep_origin     SV40 ori: SV40 origin of replication
   3181..3199    -  promoter       T7 promoter: promoter for bacteriophage T7 RNA polymerase
   3207..3362    +  CDS            lacZα (fragment): LacZα fragment of β-galactosidase; lacZ fragment
   3367..3795    +  rep_origin     f1 ori (sequence partly withheld): f1 bacteriophage origin of replication; arrow indicates direction of (+) strand synthesis
   3848..3952    +  promoter       AmpR promoter: bla
   3953..4813    +  CDS            AmpR: β-lactamase; bla; confers resistance to ampicillin, carbenicillin, and related antibiotics
   4984..5572    +  rep_origin     ori: high-copy-number ColE1/pMB1/pBR322/pUC origin of replication
   5755..5847    +  CDS            lacI (fragment): lac repressor; lacI; The lac repressor binds to the lac operator to inhibit transcription in E. coli. This inhibition can be relieved by adding lactose or isopropyl-β-D-thiogalactopyranoside (IPTG).
   5860..5881    +  protein_bind   CAP binding site: CAP binding activates transcription in the presence of cAMP. E. coli catabolite activator protein
   5896..5926    +  promoter       lac promoter: promoter for the E. coli lac operon
   5934..5950    +  protein_bind   lac operator: The lac repressor binds to the lac operator to inhibit transcription in E. coli. This inhibition can be relieved by adding lactose or isopropyl-β-D-thiogalactopyranoside (IPTG). lac repressor encoded by lacI
   5995..6013    +  promoter       T3 promoter: promoter for bacteriophage T3 RNA polymerase
   6041..6267    +  promoter       RSV promoter: Rous sarcoma virus enhancer/promoter
   6268..6448    +  LTR            5' LTR (truncated): truncated 5' long terminal repeat (LTR) from HIV-1
   6495..6620    +  misc_feature   HIV-1 Ψ: packaging signal of human immunodeficiency virus type 1
   6604..6967    +  CDS            HIV-1 gag (fragment): gag protein from human immunodeficiency virus 1; gag
   7113..7346    +  misc_feature   RRE: The Rev response element (RRE) of HIV-1 allows for Rev-dependent mRNA export from the nucleus to the cytoplasm.
   7723..7749    +  CDS            Rev (fragment): human immunodeficiency virus 1 (HIV-1) Rev protein; rev; enhances nuclear export of unspliced and incompletely spliced viral mRNAs
   7753..7993    +  promoter       U6 promoter: RNA polymerase III promoter for human U6 snRNA
   8023..8098    +  misc_RNA       gRNA scaffold: guide RNA scaffold for the Streptococcus pyogenes CRISPR/Cas9 system
   8154..8271    +  misc_feature   cPPT/CTS: central polypurine tract and central termination sequence of HIV-1
>Addgene plasmid #80243 | non-targeting control gRNA (BRDN0001146001) | depositor full sequence | sequence record 150964 | Full Sequence
CCCGGGTGCAAAGATGGATAAAGTTTTAAACAGAGAGGAATCTTTGCAGCTAATGGACCTTCTAGGTCTT
GAAAGGAGTGGGAATTGGCTCCGGTGCCCGTCAGTGGGCAGAGCGCACATCGCCCACAGTCCCCGAGAAG
TTGGGGGGAGGGGTCGGCAATTGATCCGGTGCCTAGAGAAGGTGGCGCGGGGTAAACTGGGAAAGTGATG
TCGTGTACTGGCTCCGCCTTTTTCCCGAGGGTGGGGGAGAACCGTATATAAGTGCAGTAGTCGCCGTGAA
CGTTCTTTTTCGCAACGGGTTTGCCGCCAGAACACAGGTAAGTGCCGTGTGTGGTTCCCGCGGGCCTGGC
CTCTTTACGGGTTATGGCCCTTGCGTGCCTTGAATTACTTCCACCTGGCTGCAGTACGTGATTCTTGATC
CCGAGCTTCGGGTTGGAAGTGGGTGGGAGAGTTCGAGGCCTTGCGCTTAAGGAGCCCCTTCGCCTCGTGC
TTGAGTTGAGGCCTGGCCTGGGCGCTGGGGCCGCCGCGTGCGAATCTGGTGGCACCTTCGCGCCTGTCTC
GCTGCTTTCGATAAGTCTCTAGCCATTTAAAATTTTTGATGACCTGCTGCGACGCTTTTTTTCTGGCAAG
ATAGTCTTGTAAATGCGGGCCAAGATCTGCACACTGGTATTTCGGTTTTTGGGGCCGCGGGCGGCGACGG
GGCCCGTGCGTCCCAGCGCACATGTTCGGCGAGGCGGGGCCTGCGAGCGCGGCCACCGAGAATCGGACGG
GGGTAGTCTCAAGCTGGCCGGCCTGCTCTGGTGCCTGGCCTCGCGCCGCCGTGTATCGCCCCGCCCTGGG
CGGCAAGGCTGGCCCGGTCGGCACCAGTTGCGTGAGCGGAAAGATGGCCGCTTCCCGGCCCTGCTGCAGG
GAGCTCAAAATGGAGGACGCGGCGCTCGGGAGAGCGGGCGGGTGAGTCACCCACACAAAGGAAAAGGGCC
TTTCCGTCCTCAGCCGTCGCTTCATGTGACTCCACGGAGTACCGGGCGCCGTCCAGGCACCTCGATTAGT
TCTCGAGCTTTTGGAGTACGTCGTCTTTAGGTTGGGGGGAGGGGTTTTATGCGATGGAGTTTCCCCACAC
TGAGTGGGTGGAGACTGAAGTTAGGCCAGCTTGGCACTTGATGTAATTCTCCTTGGAATTTGCCCTTTTT
GAGTTTGGATCTTGGTTCATTCTCAAGCCTCAGACAGTGGTTCAAAGTTTTTTTCTTCCATTTCAGGTGT
CGTGACGTACGGCCACCATGACCGAGTACAAGCCCACGGTGCGCCTCGCCACCCGCGACGACGTCCCCAG
GGCCGTACGCACCCTCGCCGCCGCGTTCGCCGACTACCCCGCCACGCGCCACACCGTCGATCCGGACCGC
CACATCGAGCGGGTCACCGAGCTGCAAGAACTCTTCCTCACGCGCGTCGGGCTCGACATCGGCAAGGTGT
GGGTCGCGGACGACGGCGCCGCCGTGGCGGTCTGGACCACGCCGGAGAGCGTCGAAGCGGGGGCGGTGTT
CGCCGAGATCGGCCCGCGCATGGCCGAGTTGAGCGGTTCCCGGCTGGCCGCGCAGCAACAGATGGAAGGC
CTCCTGGCGCCGCACCGGCCCAAGGAGCCCGCGTGGTTCCTGGCCACCGTCGGAGTCTCGCCCGACCACC
AGGGCAAGGGTCTGGGCAGCGCCGTCGTGCTCCCCGGAGTGGAGGCGGCCGAGCGCGCCGGGGTGCCCGC
CTTCCTGGAGACCTCCGCGCCCCGCAACCTCCCCTTCTACGAGCGGCTCGGCTTCACCGTCACCGCCGAC
GTCGAGGTGCCCGAAGGACCGCGCACCTGGTGCATGACCCGCAAGCCCGGTGCCTGAACGCGTTAAGTCG
ACAATCAACCTCTGGATTACAAAATTTGTGAAAGATTGACTGGTATTCTTAACTATGTTGCTCCTTTTAC
GCTATGTGGATACGCTGCTTTAATGCCTTTGTATCATGCTATTGCTTCCCGTATGGCTTTCATTTTCTCC
TCCTTGTATAAATCCTGGTTGCTGTCTCTTTATGAGGAGTTGTGGCCCGTTGTCAGGCAACGTGGCGTGG
TGTGCACTGTGTTTGCTGACGCAACCCCCACTGGTTGGGGCATTGCCACCACCTGTCAGCTCCTTTCCGG
GACTTTCGCTTTCCCCCTCCCTATTGCCACGGCGGAACTCATCGCCGCCTGCCTTGCCCGCTGCTGGACA
GGGGCTCGGCTGTTGGGCACTGACAATTCCGTGGTGTTGTCGGGGAAATCATCGTCCTTTCCTTGGCTGC
TCGCCTGTGTTGCCACCTGGATTCTGCGCGGGACGTCCTTCTGCTACGTCCCTTCGGCCCTCAATCCAGC
GGACCTTCCTTCCCGCGGCCTGCTGCCGGCTCTGCGGCCTCTTCCGCGTCTTCGCCTTCGCCCTCAGACG
AGTCGGATCTCCCTTTGGGCCGCCTCCCCGCGTCGACTTTAAGACCAATGACTTACAAGGCAGCTGTAGA
TCTTAGCCACTTTTTAAAAGAAAAGGGGGGACTGGAAGGGCTAATTCACTCCCAACGAAGACAAGATCTG
CTTTTTGCTTGTACTGGGTCTCTCTGGTTAGACCAGATCTGAGCCTGGGAGCTCTCTGGCTAACTAGGGA
ACCCACTGCTTAAGCCTCAATAAAGCTTGCCTTGAGTGCTTCAAGTAGTGTGTGCCCGTCTGTTGTGTGA
CTCTGGTAACTAGAGATCCCTCAGACCCTTTTAGTCAGTGTGGAAAATCTCTAGCAGTACGTATAGTAGT
TCATGTCATCTTATTATTCAGTATTTATAACTTGCAAAGAAATGAATATCAGAGAGTGAGAGGAACTTGT
TTATTGCAGCTTATAATGGTTACAAATAAAGCAATAGCATCACAAATTTCACAAATAAAGCATTTTTTTC
ACTGCATTCTAGTTGTGGTTTGTCCAAACTCATCAATGTATCTTATCATGTCTGGCTCTAGCTATCCCGC
CCCTAACTCCGCCCATCCCGCCCCTAACTCCGCCCAGTTCCGCCCATTCTCCGCCCCATGGCTGACTAAT
TTTTTTTATTTATGCAGAGGCCGAGGCCGCCTCGGCCTCTGAGCTATTCCAGAAGTAGTGAGGAGGCTTT
TTTGGAGGCCTAGGGACGTACCCAATTCGCCCTATAGTGAGTCGTATTACGCGCGCTCACTGGCCGTCGT
TTTACAACGTCGTGACTGGGAAAACCCTGGCGTTACCCAACTTAATCGCCTTGCAGCACATCCCCCTTTC
GCCAGCTGGCGTAATAGCGAAGAGGCCCGCACCGATCGCCCTTCCCAACAGTTGCGCAGCCTGAATGGCG
AATGGG
[124 nt withheld, positions 3367-3490]
C
[91 nt withheld, positions 3492-3582]
A
[49 nt withheld, positions 3584-3632]
CCTTTGACGTTGGAGTCCACGTTCTTT
[37 nt withheld, positions 3660-3696]
ACCCTATCTCGGTCTATTCTTTTGATTTATAAGGGATTTTGCCGATTTCGGCCTATTGGTTAAAAAATGA
GCTGATTTAACAAAAATTTAACGCGAATTTTAACAAAATATTAACGCTTACAATTTAGGTGGCACTTTTC
GGGGAAATGTGCGCGGAACCCCTATTTGTTTATTTTTCTAAATACATTCAAATATGTATCCGCTCATGAG
ACAATAACCCTGATAAATGCTTCAATAATATTGAAAAAGGAAGAGTATGAGTATTCAACATTTCCGTGTC
GCCCTTATTCCCTTTTTTGCGGCATTTTGCCTTCCTGTTTTTGCTCACCCAGAAACGCTGGTGAAAGTAA
AAGATGCTGAAGATCAGTTGGGTGCACGAGTGGGTTACATCGAACTGGATCTCAACAGCGGTAAGATCCT
TGAGAGTTTTCGCCCCGAAGAACGTTTTCCAATGATGAGCACTTTTAAAGTTCTGCTATGTGGCGCGGTA
TTATCCCGTATTGACGCCGGGCAAGAGCAACTCGGTCGCCGCATACACTATTCTCAGAATGACTTGGTTG
AGTACTCACCAGTCACAGAAAAGCATCTTACGGATGGCATGACAGTAAGAGAATTATGCAGTGCTGCCAT
AACCATGAGTGATAACACTGCGGCCAACTTACTTCTGACAACGATCGGAGGACCGAAGGAGCTAACCGCT
TTTTTGCACAACATGGGGGATCATGTAACTCGCCTTGATCGTTGGGAACCGGAGCTGAATGAAGCCATAC
CAAACGACGAGCGTGACACCACGATGCCTGTAGCAATGGCAACAACGTTGCGCAAACTATTAACTGGCGA
ACTACTTACTCTAGCTTCCCGGCAACAATTAATAGACTGGATGGAGGCGGATAAAGTTGCAGGACCACTT
CTGCGCTCGGCCCTTCCGGCTGGCTGGTTTATTGCTGATAAATCTGGAGCCGGTGAGCGTGGGTCTCGCG
GTATCATTGCAGCACTGGGGCCAGATGGTAAGCCCTCCCGTATCGTAGTTATCTACACGACGGGGAGTCA
GGCAACTATGGATGAACGAAATAGACAGATCGCTGAGATAGGTGCCTCACTGATTAAGCATTGGTAACTG
TCAGACCAAGTTTACTCATATATACTTTAGATTGATTTAAAACTTCATTTTTAATTTAAAAGGATCTAGG
TGAAGATCCTTTTTGATAATCTCATGACCAAAATCCCTTAACGTGAGTTTTCGTTCCACTGAGCGTCAGA
CCCCGTAGAAAAGATCAAAGGATCTTCTTGAGATCCTTTTTTTCTGCGCGTAATCTGCTGCTTGCAAACA
AAAAAACCACCGCTACCAGCGGTGGTTTGTTTGCCGGATCAAGAGCTACCAACTCTTTTTCCGAAGGTAA
CTGGCTTCAGCAGAGCGCAGATACCAAATACTGTTCTTCTAGTGTAGCCGTAGTTAGGCCACCACTTCAA
GAACTCTGTAGCACCGCCTACATACCTCGCTCTGCTAATCCTGTTACCAGTGGCTGCTGCCAGTGGCGAT
AAGTCGTGTCTTACCGGGTTGGACTCAAGACGATAGTTACCGGATAAGGCGCAGCGGTCGGGCTGAACGG
GGGGTTCGTGCACACAGCCCAGCTTGGAGCGAACGACCTACACCGAACTGAGATACCTACAGCGTGAGCT
ATGAGAAAGCGCCACGCTTCCCGAAGGGAGAAAGGCGGACAGGTATCCGGTAAGCGGCAGGGTCGGAACA
GGAGAGCGCACGAGGGAGCTTCCAGGGGGAAACGCCTGGTATCTTTATAGTCCTGTCGGGTTTCGCCACC
TCTGACTTGAGCGTCGATTTTTGTGATGCTCGTCAGGGGGGCGGAGCCTATGGAAAAACGCCAGCAACGC
GGCCTTTTTACGGTTCCTGGCCTTTTGCTGGCCTTTTGCTCACATGTTCTTTCCTGCGTTATCCCCTGAT
TCTGTGGATAACCGTATTACCGCCTTTGAGTGAGCTGATACCGCTCGCCGCAGCCGAACGACCGAGCGCA
GCGAGTCAGTGAGCGAGGAAGCGGAAGAGCGCCCAATACGCAAACCGCCTCTCCCCGCGCGTTGGCCGAT
TCATTAATGCAGCTGGCACGACAGGTTTCCCGACTGGAAAGCGGGCAGTGAGCGCAACGCAATTAATGTG
AGTTAGCTCACTCATTAGGCACCCCAGGCTTTACACTTTATGCTTCCGGCTCGTATGTTGTGTGGAATTG
TGAGCGGATAACAATTTCACACAGGAAACAGCTATGACCATGATTACGCCAAGCGCGCAATTAACCCTCA
CTAAAGGGAACAAAAGCTGGAGCTGCAAGCTTAATGTAGTCTTATGCAATACTCTTGTAGTCTTGCAACA
TGGTAACGATGAGTTAGCAACATGCCTTACAAGGAGAGAAAAAGCACCGTGCATGCCGATTGGTGGAAGT
AAGGTGGTACGATCGTGCCTTATTAGGAAGGCAACAGACGGGTCTGACATGGATTGGACGAACCACTGAA
TTGCCGCATTGCAGAGATATTGTATTTAAGTGCCTAGCTCGATACATAAACGGGTCTCTCTGGTTAGACC
AGATCTGAGCCTGGGAGCTCTCTGGCTAACTAGGGAACCCACTGCTTAAGCCTCAATAAAGCTTGCCTTG
AGTGCTTCAAGTAGTGTGTGCCCGTCTGTTGTGTGACTCTGGTAACTAGAGATCCCTCAGACCCTTTTAG
TCAGTGTGGAAAATCTCTAGCAGTGGCGCCCGAACAGGGACTTGAAAGCGAAAGGGAAACCAGAGGAGCT
CTCTCGACGCAGGACTCGGCTTGCTGAAGCGCGCACGGCAAGAGGCGAGGGGCGGCGACTGGTGAGTACG
CCAAAAATTTTGACTAGCGGAGGCTAGAAGGAGAGAGATGGGTGCGAGAGCGTCAGTATTAAGCGGGGGA
GAATTAGATCGCGATGGGAAAAAATTCGGTTAAGGCCAGGGGGAAAGAAAAAATATAAATTAAAACATAT
AGTATGGGCAAGCAGGGAGCTAGAACGATTCGCAGTTAATCCTGGCCTGTTAGAAACATCAGAAGGCTGT
AGACAAATACTGGGACAGCTACAACCATCCCTTCAGACAGGATCAGAAGAACTTAGATCATTATATAATA
CAGTAGCAACCCTCTATTGTGTGCATCAAAGGATAGAGATAAAAGACACCAAGGAAGCTTTAGACAAGAT
AGAGGAAGAGCAAAACAAAAGTAAGACCACCGCACAGCAAGCGGCCGCTGATCTTCAGACCTGGAGGAGG
AGATATGAGGGACAATTGGAGAAGTGAATTATATAAATATAAAGTAGTAAAAATTGAACCATTAGGAGTA
GCACCCACCAAGGCAAAGAGAAGAGTGGTGCAGAGAGAAAAAAGAGCAGTGGGAATAGGAGCTTTGTTCC
TTGGGTTCTTGGGAGCAGCAGGAAGCACTATGGGCGCAGCGTCAATGACGCTGACGGTACAGGCCAGACA
ATTATTGTCTGGTATAGTGCAGCAGCAGAACAATTTGCTGAGGGCTATTGAGGCGCAACAGCATCTGTTG
CAACTCACAGTCTGGGGCATCAAGCAGCTCCAGGCAAGAATCCTGGCTGTGGAAAGATACCTAAAGGATC
AACAGCTCCTGGGGATTTGGGGTTGCTCTGGAAAACTCATTTGCACCACTGCTGTGCCTTGGAATGCTAG
TTGGAGTAATAAATCTCTGGAACAGATTTGGAATCACACGACCTGGATGGAGTGGGACAGAGAAATTAAC
AATTACACAAGCTTAATACACTCCTTAATTGAAGAATCGCAAAACCAGCAAGAAAAGAATGAACAAGAAT
TATTGGAATTAGATAAATGGGCAAGTTTGTGGAATTGGTTTAACATAACAAATTGGCTGTGGTATATAAA
ATTATTCATAATGATAGTAGGAGGCTTGGTAGGTTTAAGAATAGTTTTTGCTGTACTTTCTATAGTGAAT
AGAGTTAGGCAGGGATATTCACCATTATCGTTTCAGACCCACCTCCCAACCCCGAGGGGACCCAGAGAGG
GCCTATTTCCCATGATTCCTTCATATTTGCATATACGATACAAGGCTGTTAGAGAGATAATTAGAATTAA
TTTGACTGTAAACACAAAGATATTAGTACAAAATACGTGACGTAGAAAGTAATAATTTCTTGGGTAGTTT
GCAGTTTTAAAATTATGTTTTAAAATGGACTATCATATGCTTACCGTAACTTGAAAGTATTTCGATTTCT
TGGCTTTATATATCTTGTGGAAAGGACGAAACACCGTGTTCTACTTTCGAAGTTAAGTTTTAGAGCTAGA
AATAGCAAGTTAAAATAAGGCTAGTCCGTTATCAACTTGAAAAAGTGGCACCGAGTCGGTGCTTTTTTAA
GCTTGGCGTAACTAGATCTTGAGACAAATGGCAGTATTCATCCACAATTTTAAAAGAAAAGGGGGGATTG
GGGGGTACAGTGCAGGGGAAAGAATAGTAGACATAATAGCAACAGACATACAAACTAAAGAATTACAAAA
ACAAATTACAAAAATTCAAAATTTTCGGGTTTATTACAGGGACAGCAGAGATCCACTTTGGCGCCGGCTC
GAGGGGG
