>Addgene plasmid #80243 | non-targeting control gRNA (BRDN0001146001) | depositor partial sequence | sequence record 150965 | Target Sequence
TGTTCTACTTTCGAAGTTAA
