>Addgene plasmid #80243 | non-targeting control gRNA (BRDN0001146001) | addgene partial sequence | sequence record 189147 | hU6-F
TAGAAAGTAATAATTTCTTGGGTAGTTTGCAGTTTTAAAATTATGTTTTAAAATGGACTATCATATGCTT
ACCGTAACTTGAAAGTATTTCGATTTCTTGGCTTTATATATCTTGTGGAAAGGACGAAACACCGTGTTCT
ACTTTCGAAGTTAAGTTTTAGAGCTAGAAATAGCAAGTTAAAATAAGGCTAGTCCGTTATCAACTTGAAA
AAGTGGCACCGAGTCGGTGCTTTTTTAAGCTTGGCGTAACTAGATCTTGAGACAAATGGCAGTATTCATC
CACAATTTTAAAAGAAAAGGGGGGATTGGGGGGTACAGTGCAGGGGAAAGAATAGTAGACATAATAGCAA
CAGACATACAAACTAAAGAATTACAAAAACAAATTACAAAAATTCAAAATTTTCGGGTTTATTACAGGGA
CAGCAGAGATCCACTTTGGCGCCGGCTCGAGGGGGCCCGGGTGCAAAGATGGATAAAGTTTTAAACAGAG
AGGAATCTTTGCAGCTAATGGACCTTCTAGGTCTTGAAAGGAGTGGGAATTGGCTCCGGTGCCCGTCAGT
GGGCAGAGCG
